>Addgene plasmid #213024 | pAMS823 His6-MBP-3C-ORF2p (238-1061, ORFeus-Hs) in pET41 | addgene full sequence | sequence record 421626 | Addgene NGS Result
GCAAGGAGATGGCGCCCAACAGTCCCCCGGCCACGGGGCCTGCCACCATACCCACGCCGAAACAAGCGCT
CATGAGCCCGAAGTGGCGAGCCCGATCTTCCCCATCGGTGATGTCGGCGATATAGGCGCCAGCAACCGCA
CCTGTGGCGCCGGTGATGCCGGCCACGATGCGTCCGGCGTAGAGGATCGAGATCTCGATCCCGCGAAATT
AATACGACTCACTATAGGGGAATTGTGAGCGGATAACAATTCCCCTCTAGAAATAATTTTGTTTAACTTT
AAGAAGGAGATATACCATGAAACATCACCATCACCATCACCCCATGAAAATCGAAGAAGGTAAACTGGTA
ATCTGGATTAACGGCGATAAAGGCTATAACGGTCTCGCTGAAGTCGGTAAGAAATTCGAGAAAGATACCG
GAATTAAAGTCACCGTTGAGCATCCGGATAAACTGGAAGAGAAATTCCCACAGGTTGCGGCAACTGGCGA
TGGCCCTGACATTATCTTCTGGGCACACGACCGCTTTGGTGGCTACGCTCAATCTGGCCTGTTGGCTGAA
ATCACCCCGGACAAAGCGTTCCAGGACAAGCTGTATCCGTTTACCTGGGATGCCGTACGTTACAACGGCA
AGCTGATTGCTTACCCGATCGCTGTTGAAGCGTTATCGCTGATTTATAACAAAGATCTGCTGCCGAACCC
GCCAAAAACCTGGGAAGAGATCCCGGCGCTGGATAAAGAACTGAAAGCGAAAGGTAAGAGCGCGCTGATG
TTCAACCTGCAAGAACCGTACTTCACCTGGCCGCTGATTGCTGCTGACGGGGGTTATGCGTTCAAGTATG
AAAACGGCAAGTACGACATTAAAGACGTGGGCGTGGATAACGCTGGCGCGAAAGCGGGTCTGACCTTCCT
GGTTGACCTGATTAAAAACAAACACATGAATGCAGACACCGATTACTCCATCGCAGAAGCTGCCTTTAAT
AAAGGCGAAACAGCGATGACCATCAACGGCCCGTGGGCATGGTCCAACATCGACACCAGCAAAGTGAATT
ATGGTGTAACGGTACTGCCGACCTTCAAGGGTCAACCATCCAAACCGTTCGTTGGCGTGCTGAGCGCAGG
TATTAACGCCGCCAGTCCGAACAAAGAGCTGGCAAAAGAGTTCCTCGAAAACTATCTGCTGACTGATGAA
GGTCTGGAAGCGGTTAATAAAGACAAACCGCTGGGTGCCGTAGCGCTGAAGTCTTACGAGGAAGAGTTGG
CGAAAGATCCACGTATTGCCGCCACTATGGAAAACGCCCAGAAAGGTGAAATCATGCCGAACATCCCGCA
GATGTCCGCTTTCTGGTATGCCGTGCGTACTGCGGTGATCAACGCCGCCAGCGGTCGTCAGACTGTCGAT
GAAGCCCTGAAAGACGCGCAGACTAATTCGAGCTCGAACAACAACAACAATAACAATAACAACAACCCCA
TGAGCCTGGAAGTTCTGTTTCAGGGCCCCGCCATGGACGGTACCGGATCCCGCATCAAGAACCTGACCCA
GAGCCGCAGCACCACCTGGAAGCTGAACAACCTGCTGCTGAACGACTACTGGGTGCACAACGAGATGAAG
GCCGAGATCAAGATGTTCTTCGAAACCAACGAGAACAAGGACACCACCTACCAGAACCTGTGGGACGCCT
TCAAGGCCGTGTGTCGCGGCAAGTTCATCGCCCTGAACGCCTACAAGCGCAAGCAGGAGCGCAGCAAGAT
CGACACCCTGACCAGCCAGCTGAAGGAGCTGGAGAAGCAGGAGCAGACCCACAGCAAGGCCAGCCGCCGC
CAGGAGATCACCAAGATCCGCGCCGAGCTGAAGGAGATCGAGACCCAGAAGACCCTGCAGAAGATCAACG
AGTCGCGAAGCTGGTTCTTCGAGCGCATCAACAAGATCGACCGCCCCCTGGCCCGCCTGATCAAGAAGAA
GCGCGAGAAGAACCAGATCGACACCATCAAGAACGACAAGGGCGACATCACCACCGACCCCACCGAGATC
CAGACCACCATCCGCGAGTACTACAAGCACCTGTACGCCAACAAGCTGGAGAACCTGGAGGAGATGGACA
CCTTCCTGGACACCTACACCCTGCCCCGCCTGAACCAGGAGGAGGTGGAGAGCCTGAACCGCCCCATCAC
CGGCAGCGAGATCGTGGCCATCATCAACAGCCTGCCCACCAAGAAGAGCCCCGGCCCCGACGGCTTCACC
GCCGAGTTCTACCAGCGCTACAAGGAGGAGCTGGTGCCCTTCCTGCTGAAGCTGTTCCAAAGCATCGAGA
AGGAGGGCATCCTGCCCAACAGCTTCTACGAGGCCAGCATCATCCTGATCCCCAAGCCCGGCCGCGACAC
CACCAAGAAGGAGAACTTCCGCCCCATCAGCCTGATGAACATCGACGCCAAGATCCTGAACAAGATCCTG
GCCAACCGCATCCAGCAGCACATCAAGAAGCTGATCCACCACGACCAGGTGGGCTTCATCCCCGGGATGC
AGGGCTGGTTCAACATCCGCAAGAGCATCAACGTGATCCAGCACATCAACCGCGCCAAGGACAAGAACCA
CATGATCATCAGCATCGACGCCGAGAAGGCCTTCGACAAGATCCAGCAGCCCTTCATGCTGAAGACCCTG
AACAAGCTGGGCATCGACGGCACCTACTTCAAGATCATCCGCGCCATCTACGACAAGCCCACCGCCAACA
TCATCCTGAACGGCCAGAAGCTGGAGGCCTTCCCCCTGAAGACCGGCACGCGTCAGGGCTGCCCCCTGAG
CCCCCTGCTGTTCAACATCGTGCTGGAGGTGCTGGCCCGCGCCATCCGCCAGGAGAAGGAGATCAAGGGC
ATCCAGCTGGGCAAGGAGGAGGTGAAGCTGAGCCTGTTCGCCGACGACATGATCGTGTACCTGGAGAACC
CCATCGTGAGCGCCCAGAACCTGCTGAAGCTGATCAGCAACTTCAGCAAGGTGAGCGGCTACAAGATCAA
CGTGCAGAAGAGCCAGGCCTTCCTGTACACCAACAACCGCCAGACCGAGAGCCAGATCATGGGCGAGCTG
CCCTTCACCATCGCTAGCAAGCGCATCAAGTACCTGGGCATCCAGCTGACCCGCGACGTGAAGGACCTGT
TCAAGGAGAACTACAAGCCCCTGCTGAAGGAGATCAAGGAGGAGACCAACAAGTGGAAGAACATCCCCTG
CAGCTGGGTGGGCCGCATCAACATCGTGAAGATGGCCATCCTGCCCAAGGTGATCTACCGCTTCAACGCC
ATCCCCATCAAGCTGCCCATGACCTTCTTCACCGAGCTGGAGAAGACCACCCTGAAGTTCATCTGGAACC
AGAAGCGCGCCCGCATCGCCAAGAGCATCCTGAGCCAGAAGAACAAGGCCGGCGGCATCACCCTGCCCGA
CTTCAAGCTGTACTACAAGGCCACCGTGACCAAGACCGCCTGGTACTGGTACCAGAACCGCGATATCGAC
CAGTGGAACCGCACCGAGCCCAGCGAGATCATGCCCCACATCTACAACTACCTGATCTTCGACAAGCCCG
AGAAGAACAAGCAGTGGGGCAAGGACAGCCTGTTCAACAAGTGGTGCTGGGAGAACTGGCTGGCCATCTG
CCGCAAGCTGAAGCTGGACCCCTTCCTGACCCCCTACACCAAGATCAACAGCCGCTGGATCAAGGACCTG
AACGTGAAGCCCAAGACCATCAAGACCCTGGAGGAGAACCTGGGCATCACCATCCAGGACATCGGCGTGG
GCAAGGACTTCATGAGCAAGACCCCCAAGGCCATGGCCACCAAGGACAAGATCGACAAGTGGGACCTGAT
CAAGCTGAAGAGCTTCTGCACCGCCAAGGAGACCACCATCCGCGTGAACCGCCAGCCCACCACCTGGGAG
AAGATCTTCGCCACCTACAGCAGCGACAAGGGCCTGATCAGCCGCATCTACAACGAGCTGAAGCAGATCT
ACTAAGCGGCCGCACTCGAGCACCACCACCACCACCACTGAGATCCGGCTGCTAACAAAGCCCGAAAGGA
AGCTGAGTTGGCTGCTGCCACCGCTGAGCAATAACTAGCATAACCCCTTGGGGCCTCTAAACGGGTCTTG
AGGGGTTTTTTGCTGAAAGGAGGAACTATATCCGGATTGGCGAATGGG
[124 nt withheld, positions 4179-4302]
C
[91 nt withheld, positions 4304-4394]
A
[49 nt withheld, positions 4396-4444]
CCTTTGACGTTGGAGTCCACGTTCTTT
[37 nt withheld, positions 4472-4508]
ACCCTATCTCGGTCTATTCTTTTGATTTATAAGGGATTTTGCCGATTTCGGCCTATTGGTTAAAAAATGA
GCTGATTTAACAAAAATTTAACGCGAATTTTAACAAAATATTAACGCTTACAATTTAGGTGGCACTTTTC
GGGGAAATGTGCGCGGAACCCCTATTTGTTTATTTTTCTAAATACATTCAAATATGTATCCGCTCATGAA
TTAATTCTTAGAAAAACTCATCGAGCATCAAATGAAACTGCAATTTATTCATATCAGGATTATCAATACC
ATATTTTTGAAAAAGCCGTTTCTGTAATGAAGGAGAAAACTCACCGAGGCAGTTCCATAGGATGGCAAGA
TCCTGGTATCGGTCTGCGATTCCGACTCGTCCAACATCAATACAACCTATTAATTTCCCCTCGTCAAAAA
TAAGGTTATCAAGTGAGAAATCACCATGAGTGACGACTGAATCCGGTGAGAATGGCAAAAGTTTATGCAT
TTCTTTCCAGACTTGTTCAACAGGCCAGCCATTACGCTCGTCATCAAAATCACTCGCATCAACCAAACCG
TTATTCATTCGTGATTGCGCCTGAGCGAGACGAAATACGCGATCGCTGTTAAAAGGACAATTACAAACAG
GAATCGAATGCAACCGGCGCAGGAACACTGCCAGCGCATCAACAATATTTTCACCTGAATCAGGATATTC
TTCTAATACCTGGAATGCTGTTTTCCCGGGGATCGCAGTGGTGAGTAACCATGCATCATCAGGAGTACGG
ATAAAATGCTTGATGGTCGGAAGAGGCATAAATTCCGTCAGCCAGTTTAGTCTGACCATCTCATCTGTAA
CATCATTGGCAACGCTACCTTTGCCATGTTTCAGAAACAACTCTGGCGCATCGGGCTTCCCATACAATCG
ATAGATTGTCGCACCTGATTGCCCGACATTATCGCGAGCCCATTTATACCCATATAAATCAGCATCCATG
TTGGAATTTAATCGCGGCCTAGAGCAAGACGTTTCCCGTTGAATATGGCTCATAACACCCCTTGTATTAC
TGTTTATGTAAGCAGACAGTTTTATTGTTCATGACCAAAATCCCTTAACGTGAGTTTTCGTTCCACTGAG
CGTCAGACCCCGTAGAAAAGATCAAAGGATCTTCTTGAGATCCTTTTTTTCTGCGCGTAATCTGCTGCTT
GCAAACAAAAAAACCACCGCTACCAGCGGTGGTTTGTTTGCCGGATCAAGAGCTACCAACTCTTTTTCCG
AAGGTAACTGGCTTCAGCAGAGCGCAGATACCAAATACTGTCCTTCTAGTGTAGCCGTAGTTAGGCCACC
ACTTCAAGAACTCTGTAGCACCGCCTACATACCTCGCTCTGCTAATCCTGTTACCAGTGGCTGCTGCCAG
TGGCGATAAGTCGTGTCTTACCGGGTTGGACTCAAGACGATAGTTACCGGATAAGGCGCAGCGGTCGGGC
TGAACGGGGGGTTCGTGCACACAGCCCAGCTTGGAGCGAACGACCTACACCGAACTGAGATACCTACAGC
GTGAGCTATGAGAAAGCGCCACGCTTCCCGAAGGGAGAAAGGCGGACAGGTATCCGGTAAGCGGCAGGGT
CGGAACAGGAGAGCGCACGAGGGAGCTTCCAGGGGGAAACGCCTGGTATCTTTATAGTCCTGTCGGGTTT
CGCCACCTCTGACTTGAGCGTCGATTTTTGTGATGCTCGTCAGGGGGGCGGAGCCTATGGAAAAACGCCA
GCAACGCGGCCTTTTTACGGTTCCTGGCCTTTTGCTGGCCTTTTGCTCACATGTTCTTTCCTGCGTTATC
CCCTGATTCTGTGGATAACCGTATTACCGCCTTTGAGTGAGCTGATACCGCTCGCCGCAGCCGAACGACC
GAGCGCAGCGAGTCAGTGAGCGAGGAAGCGGAAGAGCGCCTGATGCGGTATTTTCTCCTTACGCATCTGT
GCGGTATTTCACACCGCAATGGTGCACTCTCAGTACAATCTGCTCTGATGCCGCATAGTTAAGCCAGTAT
ACACTCCGCTATCGCTACGTGACTGGGTCATGGCTGCGCCCCGACACCCGCCAACACCCGCTGACGCGCC
CTGACGGGCTTGTCTGCTCCCGGCATCCGCTTACAGACAAGCTGTGACCGTCTCCGGGAGCTGCATGTGT
CAGAGGTTTTCACCGTCATCACCGAAACGCGCGAGGCAGCTGCGGTAAAGCTCATCAGCGTGGTCGTGAA
GCGATTCACAGATGTCTGCCTGTTCATCCGCGTCCAGCTCGTTGAGTTTCTCCAGAAGCGTTAATGTCTG
GCTTCTGATAAAGCGGGCCATGTTAAGGGCGGTTTTTTCCTGTTTGGTCACTGATGCCTCCGTGTAAGGG
GGATTTCTGTTCATGGGGGTAATGATACCGATGAAACGAGAGAGGATGCTCACGATACGGGTTACTGATG
ATGAACATGCCCGGTTACTGGAACGTTGTGAGGGTAAACAACTGGCGGTATGGATGCGGCGGGACCAGAG
AAAAATCACTCAGGGTCAATGCCAGCGCTTCGTTAATACAGATGTAGGTGTTCCACAGGGTAGCCAGCAG
CATCCTGCGATGCAGATCCGGAACATAATGGTGCAGGGCGCTGACTTCCGCGTTTCCAGACTTTACGAAA
CACGGAAACCGAAGACCATTCATGTTGTTGCTCAGGTCGCAGACGTTTTGCAGCAGCAGTCGCTTCACGT
TCGCTCGCGTATCGGTGATTCATTCTGCTAACCAGTAAGGCAACCCCGCCAGCCTAGCCGGGTCCTCAAC
GACAGGAGCACGATCATGCGCACCCGTGGGGCCGCCATGCCGGCGATAATGGCCTGCTTCTCGCCGAAAC
GTTTGGTGGCGGGACCAGTGACGAAGGCTTGAGCGAGGGCGTGCAAGATTCCGAATACCGCAAGCGACAG
GCCGATCATCGTCGCGCTCCAGCGAAAGCGGTCCTCGCCGAAAATGACCCAGAGCGCTGCCGGCACCTGT
CCTACGAGTTGCATGATAAAGAAGACAGTCATAAGTGCGGCGACGATAGTCATGCCCCGCGCCCACCGGA
AGGAGCTGACTGGGTTGAAGGCTCTCAAGGGCATCGGTCGAGATCCCGGTGCCTAATGAGTGAGCTAACT
TACATTAATTGCGTTGCGCTCACTGCCCGCTTTCCAGTCGGGAAACCTGTCGTGCCAGCTGCATTAATGA
ATCGGCCAACGCGCGGGGAGAGGCGGTTTGCGTATTGGGCGCCAGGGTGGTTTTTCTTTTCACCAGTGAG
ACGGGCAACAGCTGATTGCCCTTCACCGCCTGGCCCTGAGAGAGTTGCAGCAAGCGGTCCACGCTGGTTT
GCCCCAGCAGGCGAAAATCCTGTTTGATGGTGGTTAACGGCGGGATATAACATGAGCTGTCTTCGGTATC
GTCGTATCCCACTACCGAGATATCCGCACCAACGCGCAGCCCGGACTCGGTAATGGCGCGCATTGCGCCC
AGCGCCATCTGATCGTTGGCAACCAGCATCGCAGTGGGAACGATGCCCTCATTCAGCATTTGCATGGTTT
GTTGAAAACCGGACATGGCACTCCAGTCGCCTTCCCGTTCCGCTATCGGCTGAATTTGATTGCGAGTGAG
ATATTTATGCCAGCCAGCCAGACGCAGACGCGCCGAGACAGAACTTAATGGGCCCGCTAACAGCGCGATT
TGCTGGTGACCCAATGCGACCAGATGCTCCACGCCCAGTCGCGTACCGTCTTCATGGGAGAAAATAATAC
TGTTGATGGGTGTCTGGTCAGAGACATCAAGAAATAACGCCGGAACATTAGTGCAGGCAGCTTCCACAGC
AATGGCATCCTGGTCATCCAGCGGATAGTTAATGATCAGCCCACTGACGCGTTGCGCGAGAAGATTGTGC
ACCGCCGCTTTACAGGCTTCGACGCCGCTTCGTTCTACCATCGACACCACCACGCTGGCACCCAGTTGAT
CGGCGCGAGATTTAATCGCCGCGACAATTTGCGACGGCGCGTGCAGGGCCAGACTGGAGGTGGCAACGCC
AATCAGCAACGACTGTTTGCCCGCCAGTTGTTGTGCCACGCGGTTGGGAATGTAATTCAGCTCCGCCATC
GCCGCTTCCACTTTTTCCCGCGTTTTCGCAGAAACGTGGCTGGCCTGGTTCACCACGCGGGAAACGGTCT
GATAAGAGACACCGGCATACTCTGCGACATCGTATAACGTTACTGGTTTCACATTCACCACCCTGAATTG
ACTCTCTTCCGGGCGCTATCATGCCATACCGCGAAAGGTTTTGCGCCATTCGATGGTGTCCGGGATCTCG
ACGCTCTCCCTTATGCGACTCCTGCATTAGGAAGCAGCCCAGTAGTAGGTTGAGGCCGTTGAGCACCGCC
GCCGCAAGGAATGGTGCAT
Features (pLannotate 1.2.2; 21 found; start..end, strand, type, name):
    210..228     +  promoter       T7 promoter: promoter for bacteriophage T7 RNA polymerase
    229..253     +  protein_bind   lac operator: The lac repressor binds to the lac operator to inhibit transcription in E. coli. This inhibition can be relieved by adding lactose or isopropyl-β-D-thiogalactopyranoside (IPTG). lac repressor encoded by lacI
    268..290     +  RBS            RBS: efficient ribosome binding site from bacteriophage T7 gene 10 (Olins and Rangwala, 1989)
    303..321     +  CDS            7xHis (fragment): 6xHis affinity tag
    324..1424    +  CDS            MBP: maltose binding protein from E. coli; malE (mutated); This version of the gene does not encode a signal sequence, so MBP will remain in the cytosol.
   1521..3992    +  CDS            LORF2_HUMAN (fragment): Experimental evidence at protein level: Swiss-Prot protein existence level 1. Has a reverse transcriptase activity required for target- primed reverse transcription of the LINE-1 element mRNA, a crucial step in LINE-1 retrotransposition. Has also an endonuclease activity that allows the introduction of nicks in the chromosomal target DNA. Cleaves DNA in AT-rich regions between a 5' stretch of purines and a 3' stretch of pyrimidines, corresponding to sites of LINE-1 integration in the genome. From Homo sapiens (Human).
   4011..4028    +  CDS            9xHis (fragment): 9xHis affinity tag
   4038..4087    +  CDS            SET1 (fragment): solubility-enhancement tag derived from T7 phage gene 10B
   4095..4142    +  terminator     T7 terminator: transcription terminator for bacteriophage T7 RNA polymerase
   4179..4607    +  rep_origin     f1 ori (sequence partly withheld): f1 bacteriophage origin of replication; arrow indicates direction of (+) strand synthesis
   4660..4717    +  promoter       AmpR promoter (fragment): bla
   4726..5541    -  CDS            KanR: aminoglycoside phosphotransferase; aph(3')-Ia; confers resistance to kanamycin in bacteria or G418 (Geneticin®) in eukaryotes
   5663..6251    +  rep_origin     ori: high-copy-number ColE1/pMB1/pBR322/pUC origin of replication
   6437..6576    -  misc_feature   bom: basis of mobility region from pBR322
   6678..6869    -  CDS            rop: Rop protein, which maintains plasmids at low copy number; rop
   6886..7266    +  CDS            YPB1_ECOLX: Protein predicted: Swiss-Prot protein existence level 4. From Escherichia coli.
   7338..7629    -  CDS            TcR (fragment): tetracycline efflux protein; tet; confers resistance to tetracycline
   7644..7665    -  protein_bind   CAP binding site: CAP binding activates transcription in the presence of cAMP. E. coli catabolite activator protein
   7678..8760    -  CDS            lacI: lac repressor; lacI; The lac repressor binds to the lac operator to inhibit transcription in E. coli. This inhibition can be relieved by adding lactose or isopropyl-β-D-thiogalactopyranoside (IPTG).
   8761..8838    -  promoter       lacI promoter: lacI
   8846..188     -  CDS            TcR (fragment) (across the origin): tetracycline efflux protein; tet; confers resistance to tetracycline
