[The description below was written by a language model from this plasmid's Addgene catalogue record and pLannotate feature annotations shown in this document.]
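Description:
pAMS823 is a bacterial expression plasmid built on the pET41 backbone (8,937 bp in total) for producing the "core" portion of the human LINE-1 ORF2 protein, residues 238–1061, in E. coli. The 2,472 bp insert was cloned between BamHI and NotI sites and derives from the synthetic, recoded ORFeus-Hs version of the LINE-1 element. Full-length ORF2p carries the reverse transcriptase and endonuclease activities that drive target-primed reverse transcription during retrotransposition. The alternative insert name "ORF2 RT" indicates that this truncated fragment is centred on the reverse transcriptase portion.

Expression is driven by a T7 promoter followed by a lac operator and the T7 gene 10 ribosome binding site. Transcription therefore requires T7 RNA polymerase and is held off by the plasmid-encoded lacI repressor until IPTG is added; a T7 terminator closes the unit. The open reading frame begins with a His6 tag and a signal-sequence-free, cytosolic maltose binding protein, which provide affinity handles and help solubility. According to the catalogue entry a 3C protease site links them to ORF2p, allowing tag removal, although this site is not annotated separately. The His-tag and SET1 fragments annotated downstream of the insert appear to be backbone remnants, and the record does not indicate whether they are translated.

The plasmid is selected with kanamycin (aph(3')-Ia) and replicates from a pBR322-type origin with bom and rop, consistent with its low-copy listing. It also carries an f1 origin, and the short tetracycline-resistance fragments are non-functional backbone relics. The associated work concerns ORF2p structure and function, suggesting use in preparing recombinant protein for structural and biochemical studies.
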