Addgene plasmid #213024: pAMS823 His6-MBP-3C-ORF2p (238-1061, ORFeus-Hs) in pET41
Purpose: Expresses human LINE-1 ORF2p Core (238-1061) in E. coli as an N-MBP fusion
Depositing lab: Martin S. Taylor & Oliver Weichenrieder. Depositing organization: Max Planck Institute for Developmental Biology. Publication: Structures, functions and adaptations of the human LINE-1 ORF2 protein. Baldwin ET, van Eeuwen T, Hoyos D, Zalevsky A, Tchesnokov EP, Sanchez R, Miller BD, Di Stefano LH, Ruiz FX, Hancock M, Isik E, Mendez-Dorantes C, Walpole T, Nichols C, Wan P, Riento K, Halls-Kass R, Augustin M, Lammens A, Jestel A, Upla P, Xibinaku K, Congreve S, Hennink M, Rogala KB, Schneider AM, Fairman JE, Christensen SM, Desrosiers B, Bisacchi GS, Saunders OL, Hafeez N, Miao W, Kapeller R, Zaller DM, Sali A, Weichenrieder O, Burns KH, Gotte M, Rout MP, Arnold E, Greenbaum BD, Romero DL, LaCava J, Taylor MS. Nature. 2024 Feb;626(7997):194-206. doi: 10.1038/s41586-023-06947-z. Epub 2023 Dec 14. PubMed 38096902.
Backbone
  Vector backbone: pET41
  Backbone size w/o insert (bp): 6465
  Total vector size (bp): 8937
  Vector type: Bacterial Expression
Growth in bacteria
  Bacterial resistance: Kanamycin, 50 μg/mL
  Growth temperature: 37°C
  Growth strain: DH5alpha
  Copy number: Low Copy
Gene/Insert
  Gene/Insert name: LINE-1 ORF2p (238-1061) (alt names: ORF2; ORF2 RT; ORFeusHS)
  Species: H. sapiens (human)
  Insert size (bp): 2472
  GenBank ID: AAC51271.1
  Promoter: T7 / Lac
  Tag / fusion protein: His6-MBP-3C (N terminal on backbone)
  Cloning method: Restriction Enzyme; 5′ cloning site BamHI (not destroyed); 3′ cloning site NotI (not destroyed)
  Sequencing primers: 5′ T7, MBP_Fwd; 3′ T7 Term
Resource information
  A portion of this plasmid was derived from a plasmid made by: The construct is based on the synthetic L1 ORFeus-Hs sequence generated in the lab of Jef Boeke (see W. An et al., Mobile DNA 2, 2011 https://doi.org/10.1186/1759-8753-2-2).
Terms and licenses: Academic/Nonprofit Terms; Industry Terms: Not Available to Industry
How to cite: pAMS823 His6-MBP-3C-ORF2p (238-1061, ORFeus-Hs) in pET41 was a gift from Martin S. Taylor & Oliver Weichenrieder (Addgene plasmid # 213024 ; http://n2t.net/addgene:213024 ; RRID:Addgene_213024)
